Addgene plasmid #201411: Dcp2
Purpose: Bacterial protein expression of Dcp2
Depositing lab: Michael Rosen. Depositing organization: University of Texas Southwestern Medical Center. Publication: Quantitative reconstitution of yeast RNA processing bodies. Currie SL, Xing W, Muhlrad D, Decker CJ, Parker R, Rosen MK. Proc Natl Acad Sci U S A. 2023 Apr 4;120(14):e2214064120. doi: 10.1073/pnas.2214064120. Epub 2023 Mar 27. PubMed 36972455.
Backbone
  Vector backbone: MTTH
  Backbone size w/o insert (bp): 6700
  Vector type: Bacterial Expression
Growth in bacteria
  Bacterial resistance: Ampicillin, 100 μg/mL
  Growth temperature: 37°C
  Growth strain: DH5alpha
  Copy number: High Copy
Gene/Insert
  Gene/Insert name: Dcp2
  Species: S. cerevisiae (budding yeast)
  Insert size (bp): 2910
  Entrez Gene: DCP2 (a.k.a. YNL118C, PSU1)
  Promoter: tac
  Tag / fusion protein: MBP, TEV (N terminal on backbone); TEV, 6xHis (C terminal on backbone)
  Cloning method: Restriction Enzyme; 5′ cloning site NdeI (not destroyed); 3′ cloning site BamHI (not destroyed)
  Sequencing primers: 5′ GGTCGTCAGACTGTCGATGAAGCC; 3′ CAGGAAACAGCTATGACC
Resource information
  A portion of this plasmid was derived from a plasmid made by: gene insert was a gift from Roy Parker (University of Colorado Boulder)
Terms and licenses: Academic/Nonprofit Terms; Industry Terms: Not Available to Industry
How to cite: Dcp2 was a gift from Michael Rosen (Addgene plasmid # 201411 ; http://n2t.net/addgene:201411 ; RRID:Addgene_201411)
