[The description below was written by a language model from this plasmid's Addgene catalogue record and pLannotate feature annotations shown in this document.]
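Description:
Dcp2 is a bacterial expression plasmid for producing the Saccharomyces cerevisiae mRNA decapping enzyme Dcp2 (DCP2/YNL118C, also known as PSU1) as a recombinant fusion protein in E. coli. It is built on the MTTH backbone, whose annotated features resemble a pMAL-type vector. The sequenced record is about 9.6 kb, consistent with a roughly 6.7 kb backbone plus the 2.9 kb insert. It replicates from a ColE1/pMB1-family origin and is catalogued as high copy, although the feature table also shows a rop gene and pBR322 bom fragments, elements usually associated with copy-number moderation. Selection is by ampicillin through the β-lactamase gene, and an M13 phage origin is also present.

The expression cassette is driven by the hybrid tac promoter with a downstream lac operator. A lacI gene under the lacIq promoter on the same plasmid supplies repressor, so transcription is held off until induction with IPTG. The open reading frame begins with a signal-sequence-less maltose binding protein that stays in the cytosol, followed by a TEV protease site and the full DCP2 coding sequence, cloned between NdeI and BamHI. A second TEV site and a C-terminal 6xHis tag follow; the annotation tool labels this region as a capTEV fragment. A residual lacZα fragment and the rrnB T1 and T2 terminators lie downstream. The dual tags allow sequential amylose and nickel affinity purification, which favours full-length protein, and TEV cleavage can then remove both tags. The plasmid was deposited with work on quantitative in vitro reconstitution of yeast RNA processing bodies, in which purified Dcp2 is one component.
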