Features (pLannotate 1.2.2; 23 found; start..end, strand, type, name):
    101..129     +  promoter       tac promoter: strong E. coli promoter; hybrid between the trp and lac UV5 promoters
    137..153     +  protein_bind   lac operator: The lac repressor binds to the lac operator to inhibit transcription in E. coli. This inhibition can be relieved by adding lactose or isopropyl-β-D-thiogalactopyranoside (IPTG). lac repressor encoded by lacI
    223..1323    +  CDS            MBP: maltose binding protein from E. coli; malE (mutated); This version of the gene does not encode a signal sequence, so MBP will remain in the cytosol.
   1396..1416    +  CDS            TEV site: tobacco etch virus (TEV) protease recognition and cleavage site
   1420..4329    +  CDS            DCP2: DCP2_YEAST - Also known as PSU1. Experimental evidence at protein level: Swiss-Prot protein existence level 1. Catalytic component of the decapping complex necessary for the degradation of mRNAs, both in normal mRNA turnover and in nonsense- mediated mRNA decay (PubMed:10508173, PubMed:11139489, PubMed:11741542). Removes the 7-methyl guanine cap structure from mRNA molecules, yielding a 5'-phosphorylated mRNA fragment and 7m-GDP (PubMed:12554866). Decapping is the major pathway of mRNA degradation in yeast and occurs through deadenylation, decapping and subsequent 5' to 3' exonucleolytic decay
   4336..4356    +  CDS            TEV site: tobacco etch virus (TEV) protease recognition and cleavage site
   4357..4373    +  CDS            capTEV™ (fragment): composite tag for in vivo biotinylation, TEV protease cleavage, and 6xHis tagging
   4386..4540    +  CDS            lacZα (fragment): LacZα fragment of β-galactosidase; lacZ fragment
   4633..4748    +  ncRNA          5S rRNA: Accession: RF00001 - 5S ribosomal RNA
   4752..4838    +  terminator     rrnB T1 terminator: Escherichia coli rrnB; transcription terminator T1 from the E. coli rrnB gene
   4930..4957    +  terminator     rrnB T2 terminator: transcription terminator T2 from the E. coli rrnB gene
   4976..5067    +  promoter       AmpR promoter: bla
   5068..5928    +  CDS            AmpR: β-lactamase; bla; confers resistance to ampicillin, carbenicillin, and related antibiotics
   5970..6483    -  rep_origin     M13 ori (sequence partly withheld): M13 bacteriophage origin of replication; arrow indicates direction of (+) strand synthesis
   6594..7182    +  rep_origin     ori: high-copy-number ColE1/pMB1/pBR322/pUC origin of replication
   7368..7437    -  misc_feature   bom (fragment): basis of mobility region from pBR322
   7435..7533    -  misc_feature   bom (fragment): basis of mobility region from pBR322
   7635..7826    -  CDS            rop: Rop protein, which maintains plasmids at low copy number; rop
   7843..8223    +  CDS            YPB1_ECOLX: Protein predicted: Swiss-Prot protein existence level 4. From Escherichia coli.
   8322..8399    +  promoter       lacIq promoter: lacI (mutant); In the lacIq allele, a single base change in the promoter boosts expression of the lacI gene about 10-fold.
   8400..9482    +  CDS            lacI: lac repressor; lacI; The lac repressor binds to the lac operator to inhibit transcription in E. coli. This inhibition can be relieved by adding lactose or isopropyl-β-D-thiogalactopyranoside (IPTG).
   9495..9516    +  protein_bind   CAP binding site: CAP binding activates transcription in the presence of cAMP. E. coli catabolite activator protein
   9535..9552    +  promoter       tet promoter (fragment): E. coli promoter for tetracycline efflux protein gene
>Addgene plasmid #201411 | Dcp2 | addgene full sequence | sequence record 394514 | Addgene NGS Result
TCACTGCATAATTCGTGTCGCTCAAGGCGCACTCCCGTTCTGGATAATGTTTTTTGCGCCGACATCATAA
CGGTTCTGGCAAATATTCTGAAATGAGCTGTTGACAATTAATCATCGGCTCGTATAATGTGTGGAATTGT
GAGCGGATAACAATTTCACACAGGAAACAGCCAGTCCGTTTAGGTGTTTTCACGAGCACTTCACCAACAA
GGACCATAGATTATGAAAACTGAAGAAGGTAAACTGGTAATCTGGATTAACGGCGATAAAGGCTATAACG
GTCTCGCTGAAGTCGGTAAGAAATTCGAGAAAGATACCGGAATTAAAGTCACCGTTGAGCATCCGGATAA
ACTGGAAGAGAAATTCCCACAGGTTGCGGCAACTGGCGATGGCCCTGACATTATCTTCTGGGCACACGAC
CGCTTTGGTGGCTACGCTCAATCTGGCCTGTTGGCTGAAATCACCCCGGACAAAGCGTTCCAGGACAAGC
TGTATCCGTTTACCTGGGATGCCGTACGTTACAACGGCAAGCTGATTGCTTACCCGATCGCTGTTGAAGC
GTTATCGCTGATTTATAACAAAGATCTGCTGCCGAACCCGCCAAAAACCTGGGAAGAGATCCCGGCGCTG
GATAAAGAACTGAAAGCGAAAGGTAAGAGCGCGCTGATGTTCAACCTGCAAGAACCGTACTTCACCTGGC
CGCTGATTGCTGCTGACGGGGGTTATGCGTTCAAGTATGAAAACGGCAAGTACGACATTAAAGACGTGGG
CGTGGATAACGCTGGCGCGAAAGCGGGTCTGACCTTCCTGGTTGACCTGATTAAAAACAAACACATGAAT
GCAGACACCGATTACTCCATCGCAGAAGCTGCCTTTAATAAAGGCGAAACAGCGATGACCATCAACGGCC
CGTGGGCATGGTCCAACATCGACACCAGCAAAGTGAATTATGGTGTAACGGTACTGCCGACCTTCAAGGG
TCAACCATCCAAACCGTTCGTTGGCGTGCTGAGCGCAGGTATTAACGCCGCCAGTCCGAACAAAGAGCTG
GCAAAAGAGTTCCTCGAAAACTATCTGCTGACTGATGAAGGTCTGGAAGCGGTTAATAAAGACAAACCGC
TGGGTGCCGTAGCGCTGAAGTCTTACGAGGAAGAGTTGGCGAAAGATCCACGTATTGCCGCCACCATGGA
AAACGCCCAGAAAGGTGAAATCATGCCGAACATCCCGCAGATGTCCGCTTTCTGGTATGCCGTGCGTACT
GCGGTGATCAACGCCGCCAGCGGTCGTCAGACTGTCGATGAAGCCCTGAAAGACGCGCAGACTAATTCGA
GCTCGAACAACAACAACAATAACAATAACAACAACCTCGGGATCGAGGGAAGGATTTCAGAATTTGAAAA
CCTGTATTTTCAGGGCCATATGTCACTGCCGCTACGACACGCATTGGAGAACGTTACTTCTGTTGATAGA
ATTTTAGAGGACTTATTAGTACGTTTTATTATAAATTGTCCGAATGAAGATTTATCGAGTGTCGAGAGAG
AGTTATTTCATTTTGAAGAAGCCTCATGGTTTTACACGGATTTCATCAAATTGATGAATCCAACTTTACC
CTCCCTAAAGATTAAATCATTTGCTCAATTGATCATAAAACTATGTCCTCTGGTTTGGAAATGGGACATA
AGAGTGGATGAGGCACTCCAGCAATTCTCCAAGTATAAGAAAAGTATACCGGTGAGGGGCGCTGCCATAT
TTAACGAGAACCTGAGTAAAATTTTATTGGTACAGGGTACTGAATCGGATTCTTGGTCATTCCCAAGGGG
GAAGATATCTAAAGATGAAAATGACATAGATTGTTGCATTAGAGAAGTGAAAGAAGAAATTGGTTTCGAT
TTGACGGACTATATTGACGACAACCAATTCATTGAAAGAAATATTCAAGGTAAAAATTACAAAATATTTT
TGATATCTGGTGTTTCAGAAGTCTTCAATTTTAAACCTCAAGTTAGAAATGAAATTGATAAGATAGAATG
GTTCGATTTTAAGAAAATTTCTAAAACAATGTACAAATCAAATATCAAGTATTATCTGATTAATTCCATG
ATGAGACCCTTATCAATGTGGTTAAGGCATCAGAGGCAAATAAAAAATGAAGATCAATTGAAATCCTATG
CGGAAGAACAATTGAAATTGTTGTTGGGTATCACTAAGGAGGAGCAGATTGATCCCGGTAGAGAGTTGCT
GAATATGTTACATACTGCAGTGCAAGCTAACAGTAATAATAATGCGGTCTCCAACGGACAGGTACCCTCG
AGCCAAGAGCTTCAGCATTTGAAAGAGCAATCAGGAGAACACAACCAACAGAAGGATCAGCAGTCATCGT
TTTCTTCTCAACAACAACCTTCAATATTTCCATCTCTTTCTGAACCGTTTGCTAACAATAAGAATGTTAT
ACCACCTACTATGCCAATGGCTAACGTATTCATGTCAAATCCTCAATTGTTTGCGACAATGAATGGCCAG
CCTTTTGCACCTTTCCCATTTATGTTACCATTAACTAACAATAGTAATAGCGCTAACCCTATTCCAACTC
CGGTCCCCCCTAATTTTAATGCTCCTCCGAATCCGATGGCTTTTGGTGTTCCAAACATGCATAACCTTTC
TGGACCAGCAGTATCTCAACCGTTTTCCTTGCCTCCTGCTCCTTTACCGAGGGACTCTGGTTACAGCAGC
TCCTCCCCTGGGCAGTTGTTAGATATACTAAATTCGAAAAAGCCTGACAGCAACGTTCAATCAAGCAAAA
AGCCAAAGCTTAAAATCTTACAGAGAGGAACGGACTTGAATTCAATCAAGCAAAACAATAATGATGAAAC
TGCTCATTCAAACTCTCAAGCTTTGCTAGATTTGTTGAAAAAACCAACATCATCGCAGAAGATACACGCT
TCCAAACCAGATACTTCCTTTTTACCAAATGACTCCGTATCTGGTATACAAGATGCAGAATATGAAGATT
TCGAGAGTAGTTCAGATGAAGAGGTGGAGACAGCTAGAGATGAAAGAAATTCATTGAATGTAGATATTGG
GGTGAACGTTATGCCAAGCGAAAAAGACAGCCGAAGAAGTCAAAAGGAAAAACCAAGGAACGACGCAAGC
AAAACAAACTTGAACGCTTCTGCAGAATCTAATAGTGTAGAATGGGGGCCTGGTAAATCTTCACCCTCGA
CTCAGAGTAAACAGAATTCATCAGTAGGAATGCAGAATAAATATCGTCAAGAAATTCACATTGGTGATAG
TGATGCGTATGAAGTCTTCGAAAGCAGTTCTGACGAAGAAGATGGAAAAAAATTGGAAGAACTGGAACAA
ACTCAAGACAACTCCAAATTAATTAGCCAAGATATTTTAAAAGAGAACAATTTCCAAGACGGTGAAGTGC
CTCATAGAGATATGCCCACTGAAAGTAATAAATCTATAAACGAAACTGTCGGGTTATCATCAACAACAAA
TACTGTAAAAAAGGTACCCAAAGTTAAAATACTAAAACGAGGTGAAACCTTTGCCAGTCTGGCGAATGAT
AAAAAAGCTTTTGATTCAAGCTCCAATGTGTCTTCATCAAAAGATTTATTACAGATGCTAAGAAACCCAA
TTTCCTCTACTGTATCTTCAAATCAGCAATCACCAAAATCTCAACATCTAAGTGGGGATGAAGAAATCAT
GATGATGTTGAAGAGGAATTCTGTGTCAAAACCTCAAAATAGCGAAGAAAATGCATCAACTTCAAGTATA
AACGATGCGAATGCAAGCGAACTTTTGGGAATGTTAAAACAAAAGGAAAAAGACATTACAGCACCAAAAC
AGCCCTATAATGTTGACTCATACTCGCAGAAAAATTCAGCTAAAGGATTGTTGAATATTTTGAAAAAGAA
CGACTCTACCGGGTACCCTCGCACTGAGGGTGGACCGTCAAGTGAAATGTCAACGTCAATGAAACGCAAC
GACGCTACAAATAATCAAGAATTAGATAAGAATTCAACAGAGTTATTAAACTACTTAAAGCCCAAGCCTC
TTAATGATGGGTATGAGAATATTTCAAATAAGGACAGTTCTCATGAATTACTGAATATATTGCATGGTAA
TAAAAACAGCAGCGCCTTCAATAATAATGTATATGCAACTGACGGATATTCCTTGGCATCTGATAACAAC
GAAAATTCCTCAAATAAACTACTAAATATGCTGCAAAACAGGTCTAGTGCAATAAATGAGCCCAACTTCG
ACGTCCGTTCGAATGGAACTTCAGGGTCTAATGAATTATTAAGCATTTTGCATAGGAAGGGATCCGAAAA
CCTGTATTTTCAGGGCCATCATCATCATCATCACTGAAAGCTTGGCACTGGCCGTCGTTTTACAACGTCG
TGACTGGGAAAACCCTGGCGTTACCCAACTTAATCGCCTTGCAGCACATCCCCCTTTCGCCAGCTGGCGT
AATAGCGAAGAGGCCCGCACCGATCGCCCTTCCCAACAGTTGCGCAGCCTGAATGGCGAATGGCAGCTTG
GCTGTTTTGGCGGATGAGATAAGATTTTCAGCCTGATACAGATTAAATCAGAACGCAGAAGCGGTCTGAT
AAAACAGAATTTGCCTGGCGGCAGTAGCGCGGTGGTCCCACCTGACCCCATGCCGAACTCAGAAGTGAAA
CGCCGTAGCGCCGATGGTAGTGTGGGGTCTCCCCATGCGAGAGTAGGGAACTGCCAGGCATCAAATAAAA
CGAAAGGCTCAGTCGAAAGACTGGGCCTTTCGTTTTATCTGTTGTTTGTCGGTGAACGCTCTCCTGAGTA
GGACAAATCCGCCGGGAGCGGATTTGAACGTTGCGAAGCAACGGCCCGGAGGGTGGCGGGCAGGACGCCC
GCCATAAACTGCCAGGCATCAAATTAAGCAGAAGGCCATCCTGACGGATGGCCTTTTTGCGTTTCTACAA
ACTCTTTTGTTTATTTTTCTAAATACATTCAAATATGTATCCGCTCATGAGACAATAACCCTGATAAATG
CTTCAATAATATTGAAAAAGGAAGAGTATGAGTATTCAACATTTCCGTGTCGCCCTTATTCCCTTTTTTG
CGGCATTTTGCCTTCCTGTTTTTGCTCACCCAGAAACGCTGGTGAAAGTAAAAGATGCTGAAGATCAGTT
GGGTGCACGAGTGGGTTACATCGAACTGGATCTCAACAGCGGTAAGATCCTTGAGAGTTTTCGCCCCGAA
GAACGTTTCCCAATGATGAGCACTTTTAAAGTTCTGCTATGTGGCGCGGTATTATCCCGTGTTGACGCCG
GGCAAGAGCAACTCGGTCGCCGCATACACTATTCTCAGAATGACTTGGTTGAGTACTCACCAGTCACAGA
AAAGCATCTTACGGATGGCATGACAGTAAGAGAATTATGCAGTGCTGCCATAACCATGAGTGATAACACT
GCGGCCAACTTACTTCTGACAACGATCGGAGGACCGAAGGAGCTAACCGCTTTTTTGCACAACATGGGGG
ATCATGTAACTCGCCTTGATCGTTGGGAACCGGAGCTGAATGAAGCCATACCAAACGACGAGCGTGACAC
CACGATGCCTGTAGCAATGGCAACAACGTTGCGCAAACTATTAACTGGCGAACTACTTACTCTAGCTTCC
CGGCAACAATTAATAGACTGGATGGAGGCGGATAAAGTTGCAGGACCACTTCTGCGCTCGGCCCTTCCGG
CTGGCTGGTTTATTGCTGATAAATCTGGAGCCGGTGAGCGTGGGTCTCGCGGTATCATTGCAGCACTGGG
GCCAGATGGTAAGCCCTCCCGTATCGTAGTTATCTACACGACGGGGAGTCAGGCAACTATGGATGAACGA
AATAGACAGATCGCTGAGATAGGTGCCTCACTGATTAAGCATTGGTAACTGTCAGACCAAGTTTACTCAT
ATATACTTTAGATTGATT
[38 nt withheld, positions 5969-6006]
A
[37 nt withheld, positions 6008-6044]
ATTTTGTTAAAATTCGCGTTAAATTTTTGTTAAATCAGCTCATTTTTTAACCAATAGGCCGAAATCGGCA
AAATCCCTTATAAATCAAAAGAATAGCCCGAGATAGGGT
[37 nt withheld, positions 6154-6190]
AAAGAACGTGGACTCCAACGTCAAAGG
[141 nt withheld, positions 6218-6358]
G
[125 nt withheld, positions 6360-6484]
AAAGGATCTAGGTGAAGATCCTTTTTGATAATCTCATGACCAAAATCCCTTAACGTGAGTTTTCGTTCCA
CTGAGCGTCAGACCCCGTAGAAAAGATCAAAGGATCTTCTTGAGATCCTTTTTTTCTGCGCGTAATCTGC
TGCTTGCAAACAAAAAAACCACCGCTACCAGCGGTGGTTTGTTTGCCGGATCAAGAGCTACCAACTCTTT
TTCCGAAGGTAACTGGCTTCAGCAGAGCGCAGATACCAAATACTGTCCTTCTAGTGTAGCCGTAGTTAGG
CCACCACTTCAAGAACTCTGTAGCACCGCCTACATACCTCGCTCTGCTAATCCTGTTACCAGTGGCTGCT
GCCAGTGGCGATAAGTCGTGTCTTACCGGGTTGGACTCAAGACGATAGTTACCGGATAAGGCGCAGCGGT
CGGGCTGAACGGGGGGTTCGTGCACACAGCCCAGCTTGGAGCGAACGACCTACACCGAACTGAGATACCT
ACAGCGTGAGCTATGAGAAAGCGCCACGCTTCCCGAAGGGAGAAAGGCGGACAGGTATCCGGTAAGCGGC
AGGGTCGGAACAGGAGAGCGCACGAGGGAGCTTCCAGGGGGAAACGCCTGGTATCTTTATAGTCCTGTCG
GGTTTCGCCACCTCTGACTTGAGCGTCGATTTTTGTGATGCTCGTCAGGGGGGCGGAGCCTATGGAAAAA
CGCCAGCAACGCGGCCTTTTTACGGTTCCTGGCCTTTTGCTGGCCTTTTGCTCACATGTTCTTTCCTGCG
TTATCCCCTGATTCTGTGGATAACCGTATTACCGCCTTTGAGTGAGCTGATACCGCTCGCCGCAGCCGAA
CGACCGAGCGCAGCGAGTCAGTGAGCGAGGAAGCGGAAGAGCGCCTGATGCGGTATTTTCTCCTTACGCA
TCTGTGCGGTATTTCACACCGCATGTGGTGCACTCTCAGTACACCGCATGTGGTGCACTCTCAGTACAAT
CTGCTCTGATGCCGCATAGTTAAGCCAGTATACACTCCGCTATCGCTACGTGACTGGGTCATGGCTGCGC
CCCGACACCCGCCAACACCCGCTGACGCGCCCTGACGGGCTTGTCTGCTCCCGGCATCCGCTTACAGACA
AGCTGTGACCGTCTCCGGGAGCTGCATGTGTCAGAGGTTTTCACCGTCATCACCGAAACGCGCGAGGCAG
CTGCGGTAAAGCTCATCAGCGTGGTCGTGCAGCGATTCACAGATGTCTGCCTGTTCATCCGCGTCCAGCT
CGTTGAGTTTCTCCAGAAGCGTTAATGTCTGGCTTCTGATAAAGCGGGCCATGTTAAGGGCGGTTTTTTC
CTGTTTGGTCACTGATGCCTCCGTGTAAGGGGGATTTCTGTTCATGGGGGTAATGATACCGATGAAACGA
GAGAGGATGCTCACGATACGGGTTACTGATGATGAACATGCCCGGTTACTGGAACGTTGTGAGGGTAAAC
AACTGGCGGTATGGATGCGGCGGGACCAGAGAAAAATCACTCAGGGTCAATGCCAGCGCTTCGTTAATAC
AGATGTAGGTGTTCCACAGGGTAGCCAGCAGCATCCTGCGATGCAGATCCGGAACATAATGGTGCAGGGC
GCTGACTTCCGCGTTTCCAGACTTTACGAAACACGGAAACCGAAGACCATTCATGTTGTTGCTCAGGTCG
CAGACGTTTTGCAGCAGCAGTCGCTTCACGTTCGCTCGCGTATCGGTGATTCATTCTGCTAACCAGTAAG
GCAACCCCGCCAGCCTAGCCGGGTCCTCAACGACAGGAGCACGATCATGCGCACCCGTGGCCAGGACCCA
ACGCTGCCCGAAATTCCGACACCATCGAATGGTGCAAAACCTTTCGCGGTATGGCATGATAGCGCCCGGA
AGAGAGTCAATTCAGGGTGGTGAATGTGAAACCAGTAACGTTATACGATGTCGCAGAGTATGCCGGTGTC
TCTTATCAGACCGTTTCCCGCGTGGTGAACCAGGCCAGCCACGTTTCTGCGAAAACGCGGGAAAAAGTGG
AAGCGGCGATGGCGGAGCTGAATTACATTCCCAACCGCGTGGCACAACAACTGGCGGGCAAACAGTCGTT
GCTGATTGGCGTTGCCACCTCCAGTCTGGCCCTGCACGCGCCGTCGCAAATTGTCGCGGCGATTAAATCT
CGCGCCGATCAACTGGGTGCCAGCGTGGTGGTGTCGATGGTAGAACGAAGCGGCGTCGAAGCCTGTAAAG
CGGCGGTGCACAATCTTCTCGCGCAACGCGTCAGTGGGCTGATCATTAACTATCCGCTGGATGACCAGGA
TGCCATTGCTGTGGAAGCTGCCTGCACTAATGTTCCGGCGTTATTTCTTGATGTCTCTGACCAGACACCC
ATCAACAGTATTATTTTCTCCCATGAAGACGGTACGCGACTGGGCGTGGAGCATCTGGTCGCATTGGGTC
ACCAGCAAATCGCGCTGTTAGCGGGCCCATTAAGTTCTGTCTCGGCGCGTCTGCGTCTGGCTGGCTGGCA
TAAATATCTCACTCGCAATCAAATTCAGCCGATAGCGGAACGGGAAGGCGACTGGAGTGCCATGTCCGGT
TTTCAACAAACCATGCAAATGCTGAATGAGGGCATCGTTCCCACTGCGATGCTGGTTGCCAACGATCAGA
TGGCGCTGGGCGCAATGCGCGCCATTACCGAGTCCGGGCTGCGCGTTGGTGCGGATATCTCGGTAGTGGG
ATACGACGATACCGAAGACAGCTCATGTTATATCCCGCCGTTAACCACCATCAAACAGGATTTTCGCCTG
CTGGGGCAAACCAGCGTGGACCGCTTGCTGCAACTCTCTCAGGGCCAGGCGGTGAAGGGCAATCAGCTGT
TGCCCGTCTCACTGGTGAAAAGAAAAACCACCCTGGCGCCCAATACGCAAACCGCCTCTCCCCGCGCGTT
GGCCGATTCATTAATGCAGCTGGCACGACAGGTTTCCCGACTGGAAAGCGGGCAGTGAGCGCAACGCAAT
TAATGTAAGTTAGCTCACTCATTAGGCACAATTCTCATGTTTGACAGCTTATCATCGACTGCACGGTGCA
CCAATGCTTCTGGCGTCAGGCAGCCATCGGAAGCTGTGGTATGGCTGTGCAGGTCGTAAA
